Addgene plasmid #179989: pCG_batCoV RaTG13 ORF7a C-V5-tag
Purpose: Mammalian expression vector for RaTG13 ORF7a, V5-tagged. Sequence codon-optimized.
Depositing lab: Konstantin Sparrer. Depositing organization: Universitaet Ulm. Publication: Systematic functional analysis of SARS-CoV-2 proteins uncovers viral innate immune antagonists and remaining vulnerabilities. Hayn M, Hirschenberger M, Koepke L, Nchioua R, Straub JH, Klute S, Hunszinger V, Zech F, Prelli Bozzo C, Aftab W, Christensen MH, Conzelmann C, Muller JA, Srinivasachar Badarinarayan S, Sturzel CM, Forne I, Stenger S, Conzelmann KK, Munch J, Schmidt FI, Sauter D, Imhof A, Kirchhoff F, Sparrer KMJ. Cell Rep. 2021 May 18;35(7):109126. doi: 10.1016/j.celrep.2021.109126. Epub 2021 Apr 27. PubMed 33974846.
Backbone
  Vector backbone: pCG
  Vector type: Mammalian Expression
Growth in bacteria
  Bacterial resistance: Ampicillin, 100 μg/mL
  Growth temperature: 37°C
  Growth strain: DH5alpha
  Copy number: High Copy
Gene/Insert
  Gene/Insert name: RaTG13 ORF7a
  Species: Synthetic
  Mutation: human codon-optimized
  Cloning method: Restriction Enzyme; 5′ cloning site Unknown (unknown if destroyed); 3′ cloning site Unknown (unknown if destroyed)
Terms and licenses: Academic/Nonprofit Terms; Industry Terms: Not Available to Industry
How to cite: pCG_batCoV RaTG13 ORF7a C-V5-tag was a gift from Konstantin Sparrer (Addgene plasmid # 179989 ; http://n2t.net/addgene:179989 ; RRID:Addgene_179989)
