[The description below was written by a language model from this plasmid's Addgene catalogue record and pLannotate feature annotations shown in this document.]
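Description:
pCG_batCoV RaTG13 ORF7a C-V5-tag is a mammalian expression plasmid of about 5.4 kb, built on the pCG backbone, that drives expression of the ORF7a accessory protein of the bat coronavirus RaTG13. The coding sequence is synthetic and human codon-optimized. According to the name and stated purpose it carries a C-terminal V5 epitope tag, although the automated annotation does not call the tag as a separate feature. The annotation labels the open reading frame by its closest Swiss-Prot match, SARS-CoV-2 ORF7a, a protein described there as an antagonist of host tetherin (BST2). This label reflects homology rather than the actual origin of the insert. The cloning sites used are not recorded.

Transcription is driven by the human cytomegalovirus immediate early enhancer and promoter, followed by a 5' untranslated region from the HSV thymidine kinase gene. Downstream of the insert lie a rabbit β-globin intron, a short β-globin exon segment and the rabbit β-globin polyadenylation signal, which provide splicing and 3' end processing to support mRNA accumulation. An SV40 early promoter element is also present in the backbone, but no mammalian selection marker is annotated, so the plasmid appears suited to transient transfection.

In E. coli it is maintained at high copy through a ColE1/pUC-type origin and selected with ampicillin via β-lactamase. An f1 origin, a T7 promoter and fragments of lacI, lacZα, rop and bom are backbone remnants. The construct belongs to a set used for systematic functional comparison of coronavirus proteins as innate immune antagonists, with the V5 tag allowing detection of the expressed protein.
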