Features (pLannotate 1.2.2; 17 found; start..end, strand, type, name):
      1..304     +  enhancer       CMV enhancer: human cytomegalovirus immediate early enhancer
    305..508     +  promoter       CMV promoter: human cytomegalovirus (CMV) immediate early promoter
    598..637     +  5'UTR          HSV TK 5'-UTR: 5' untranslated region from the herpes simplex virus thymidine kinase gene
    673..1035    +  CDS            NS7A_SARS2: Experimental evidence at protein level: Swiss-Prot protein existence level 1. Plays a role as antagonist of host tetherin (BST2), disrupting its antiviral effect. Acts by binding to BST2 thereby interfering with its glycosylation. May suppress small interfering RNA (siRNA). May bind to host ITGAL, thereby playing a role in attachment or modulation of leukocytes. From Severe acute respiratory syndrome coronavirus 2 (2019-nCoV) (SARS-CoV-2).
   1107..1679    +  intron         β-globin intron: intron from rabbit β-globin gene
   1683..1805    +  CDS            HBB: HBB_COLGU - Experimental evidence at transcript level: Swiss-Prot protein existence level 2. Involved in oxygen transport from the lung to the various peripheral tissues. From Colobus guereza (Mantled guereza) (Eastern black-and-white colobus monkey).
   1876..1931    +  polyA_signal   β-globin poly(A) signal: rabbit β-globin polyadenylation signal (Gil and Proudfoot, 1987)
   2271..2460    -  promoter       SV40 promoter: SV40 early promoter
   2460..2514    -  CDS            lacI (fragment): lac repressor; lacI; The lac repressor binds to the lac operator to inhibit transcription in E. coli. This inhibition can be relieved by adding lactose or isopropyl-β-D-thiogalactopyranoside (IPTG).
   2697..3285    -  rep_origin     ori: high-copy-number ColE1/pMB1/pBR322/pUC origin of replication
   3456..4316    -  CDS            AmpR: β-lactamase; bla; confers resistance to ampicillin, carbenicillin, and related antibiotics
   4317..4421    -  promoter       AmpR promoter: bla
   4516..4551    +  CDS            rop (fragment): Rop protein, which maintains plasmids at low copy number; rop
   4653..4752    +  misc_feature   bom (fragment): basis of mobility region from pBR322
   4780..5208    -  rep_origin     f1 ori (sequence partly withheld): f1 bacteriophage origin of replication; arrow indicates direction of (+) strand synthesis
   5212..5369    -  CDS            lacZα (fragment): LacZα fragment of β-galactosidase; lacZ fragment
   5372..5390    +  promoter       T7 promoter: promoter for bacteriophage T7 RNA polymerase
>Addgene plasmid #179989 | pCG_batCoV RaTG13 ORF7a C-V5-tag | addgene full sequence | sequence record 353892 | Addgene NGS Result
CGTTACATAACTTACGGTAAATGGCCCGCCTGGCTGACCGCCCAACGACCCCCGCCCATTGACGTCAATA
ATGACGTATGTTCCCATAGTAACGCCAATAGGGACTTTCCATTGACGTCAATGGGTGGAGTATTTACGGT
AAACTGCCCACTTGGCAGTACATCAAGTGTATCATATGCCAAGTACGCCCCCTATTGACGTCAATGACGG
TAAATGGCCCGCCTGGCATTATGCCCAGTACATGACCTTATGGGACTTTCCTACTTGGCAGTACATCTAC
GTATTAGTCATCGCTATTACCATGGTGATGCGGTTTTGGCAGTACATCAATGGGCGTGGATAGCGGTTTG
ACTCACGGGGATTTCCAAGTCTCCACCCCATTGACGTCAATGGGAGTTTGTTTTGGCACCAAAATCAACG
GGACTTTCCAAAATGTCGTAACAACTCCGCCCCATTGACGCAAATGGGCGGTAGGCGTGTACGGTGGGAG
GTCTATATAAGCAGAGCTCGTTTAGTGAACCGTCAGATCGCCTGGAGACGCCATCCACGCTGTTTTGACC
TCCATAGAAGACACCGGGACCGATCCAGCCTCCGGGGGATCTTGGTGGCGTGAAACTCCCGCACCTCTTC
GGCCAGCGCCTTGTAGAAGCGCGTAGGCCTTCTAGAGCCACCATGAAAATTATCCTTTTCCTCGTGCTGG
TCACGTTGGCTACCTGCGAACTCTATCACTATCAAGAATGCGTAAGAGGAACTACGGTGCTCCTCAAGGA
ACCCTGTTCCAGTGGCACCTATGAAGGTAATTCTCCTTTCCATCCGCTCGCCGATAATAAGTTTGCACTG
ACTTGCTTTAGTACTCAGTTCGCCTTCGCATGCCCGGATGGTGTAAAGCATGTTTACCAACTGAGAGCCC
GGAGCGTGAGTCCAAAATTGTTTATCCGACAGGAAGAGGTTCAAGAACTTTATAGCCCTATTTTCCTTAT
TATTGCCGCCATAGTATTCATCACTTTGTGTTTCACCCTGAAAAGGAAAACCGAAGGTAAACCCATACCT
AATCCTTTGCTTGGCCTCGATTCTACTTAAACGCGTCGGATCCTGAGAACTTCAGGGTGAGTTTGGGGAC
CCTTGATTGTTCTTTCTTTTTCGCTATTGTAAAATTCATGTTATATGGAGGGGGCAAAGTTTTCAGGGTG
TTGTTTAGAATGGGAAGATGTCCCTTGTATCACCATGGACCCTCATGATAATTTTGTTTCTTTCACTTTC
TACTCTGTTGACAACCATTGTCTCCTCTTATTTTCTTTTCATTTTCTGTAACTTTTTCGTTAAACTTTAG
CTTGCATTTGTAACGAATTTTTAAATTCACTTTTGTTTATTTGTCAGATTGTAAGTACTTTCTCTAATCA
CTTTTTTTTCAAGGCAATCAGGGTATATTATATTGTACTTCAGCACAGTTTTAGAGAACAATTGTTATAA
TTAAATGATAAGGTAGAATATTTCTGCATATAAATTCTGGCTGGCGTGGAAATATTCTTATTGGTAGAAA
CAACTACACCCTGGTCATCATCCTGCCTTTCTCTTTATGGTTACAATGATATACACTGTTTGAGATGAGG
ATAAAATACTCTGAGTCCAAACCGGGCCCCTCTGCTAACCATGTTCATGCCTTCTTCTCTTTCCTACAGC
TCCTGGGCAACGTGCTGGTTGTTGTGCTGTCTCATCATTTTGGCAAAGAATTCACTCCTCAGGTGCAGGC
TGCCTATCAGAAGGTGGTGGCTGGTGTGGCCAATGCCCTGGCTCACAAATACCACTGAGATCTTTTTCCC
TCTGCCAAAAATTATGGGGACATCATGAAGCCCCTTGAGCATCTGACTTCTGGCTAATAAAGGAAATTTA
TTTTCATTGCAATAGTGTGTTGGAATTTTTTGTGTCTCTCACTCGGAAGGACATATGGGAGGGCAAATCA
TTTAAAACATCAGAATGAGTATTTGGTTTAGAGTTTGGCAACATATGCCCATATGCTGGCTGCCATGAAC
AAAGGTTGGCTATAAAGAGGTCATCAGTATATGAAACAGCCCCCTGCTGTCCATTCCTTATTCCATAGAA
AAGCCTTGACTTGAGGTTAGATTTTTTTTATATTTTGTTTTGTGTTATTTTTTTCTTTAACATCCCTAAA
ATTTTCCTTACATGTTTTACTAGCCAGATTTTTCCTCCTCTCCTGACTACTCCCAGTCATAGCTGTCCCT
CTTCTCTTATGGAGATCCCTCGAGGAGCTTTTTGCAAAAGCCTAGGCCTCCAAAAAAGCCTCTTCACTAC
TTCTGGAATAGCTCAGAGGCCGAGGCGGCCTCGGCCTCTGCATAAATAAAAAAAATTAGTCAGCCATGGG
GCGGAGAATGGGCGGAACTGGGCGGAGTTAGGGGCGGGATGGGCGGAGTTAGGGGCGGGACTATGGTTGC
TGACTAATTGCTGCATTAATGAATCGGCCAACGCGCGGGGAGAGGCGGTTTGCGTATTGGGCGCTCTTCC
GCTTCCTCGCTCACTGACTCGCTGCGCTCGGTCGTTCGGCTGCGGCGAGCGGTATCAGCTCACTCAAAGG
CGGTAATACGGTTATCCACAGAATCAGGGGATAACGCAGGAAAGAACATGTGAGCAAAAGGCCAGCAAAA
GGCCAGGAACCGTAAAAAGGCCGCGTTGCTGGCGTTTTTCCATAGGCTCCGCCCCCCTGACGAGCATCAC
AAAAATCGACGCTCAAGTCAGAGGTGGCGAAACCCGACAGGACTATAAAGATACCAGGCGTTTCCCCCTG
GAAGCTCCCTCGTGCGCTCTCCTGTTCCGACCCTGCCGCTTACCGGATACCTGTCCGCCTTTCTCCCTTC
GGGAAGCGTGGCGCTTTCTCATAGCTCACGCTGTAGGTATCTCAGTTCGGTGTAGGTCGTTCGCTCCAAG
CTGGGCTGTGTGCACGAACCCCCCGTTCAGCCCGACCGCTGCGCCTTATCCGGTAACTATCGTCTTGAGT
CCAACCCGGTAAGACACGACTTATCGCCACTGGCAGCAGCCACTGGTAACAGGATTAGCAGAGCGAGGTA
TGTAGGCGGTGCTACAGAGTTCTTGAAGTGGTGGCCTAACTACGGCTACACTAGAAGAACAGTATTTGGT
ATCTGCGCTCTGCTGAAGCCAGTTACCTTCGGAAAAAGAGTTGGTAGCTCTTGATCCGGCAAACAAACCA
CCGCTGGTAGCGGTGGTTTTTTTGTTTGCAAGCAGCAGATTACGCGCAGAAAAAAAGGATCTCAAGAAGA
TCCTTTGATCTTTTCTACGGGGTCTGACGCTCAGTGGAACGAAAACTCACGTTAAGGGATTTTGGTCATG
AGATTATCAAAAAGGATCTTCACCTAGATCCTTTTAAATTAAAAATGAAGTTTTAAATCAATCTAAAGTA
TATATGAGTAAACTTGGTCTGACAGTTACCAATGCTTAATCAGTGAGGCACCTATCTCAGCGATCTGTCT
ATTTCGTTCATCCATAGTTGCCTGACTCCCCGTCGTGTAGATAACTACGATACGGGAGGGCTTACCATCT
GGCCCCAGTGCTGCAATGATACCGCGAGACCCACGCTCACCGGCTCCAGATTTATCAGCAATAAACCAGC
CAGCCGGAAGGGCCGAGCGCAGAAGTGGTCCTGCAACTTTATCCGCCTCCATCCAGTCTATTAATTGTTG
CCGGGAAGCTAGAGTAAGTAGTTCGCCAGTTAATAGTTTGCGCAACGTTGTTGCCATTGCTACAGGCATC
GTGGTGTCACGCTCGTCGTTTGGTATGGCTTCATTCAGCTCCGGTTCCCAACGATCAAGGCGAGTTACAT
GATCCCCCATGTTGTGCAAAAAAGCGGTTAGCTCCTTCGGTCCTCCGATCGTTGTCAGAAGTAAGTTGGC
CGCAGTGTTATCACTCATGGTTATGGCAGCACTGCATAATTCTCTTACTGTCATGCCATCCGTAAGATGC
TTTTCTGTGACTGGTGAGTACTCAACCAAGTCATTCTGAGAATAGTGTATGCGGCGACCGAGTTGCTCTT
GCCCGGCGTCAATACGGGATAATACCGCGCCACATAGCAGAACTTTAAAAGTGCTCATCATTGGAAAACG
TTCTTCGGGGCGAAAACTCTCAAGGATCTTACCGCTGTTGAGATCCAGTTCGATGTAACCCACTCGTGCA
CCCAACTGATCTTCAGCATCTTTTACTTTCACCAGCGTTTCTGGGTGAGCAAAAACAGGAAGGCAAAATG
CCGCAAAAAAGGGAATAAGGGCGACACGGAAATGTTGAATACTCATACTCTTCCTTTTTCAATATTATTG
AAGCATTTATCAGGGTTATTGTCTCATGAGCGGATACATATTTGAATGTATTTAGAAAAATAAACAAATA
GGGGTTCCGCGCACATTTCCCCGAAAAGTGCCACCTGACGTCTAAGAAACCATTATTATCATGACATTAA
CCTATAAAAATAGGCGTATCACGAGGCCCTTTCGTCTCGCGCGTTTCGGTGATGACGGTGAAAACCTCTG
ACACATGCAGCTCCCGGAGACGGTCACAGCTTGTCTGTAAGCGGATGCCGGGAGCAGACAAGCCCGTCAG
GGCGCGTCAGCGGGTGTTGGCGGGTGTCGGGGCTGGCTTAACTATGCGGCATCAGAGCAGATTGTACTGA
GAGTGCACCATATGCGGTGTGAAATACCGCACAGATGCGTAAGGAGAAAATACCGCATCAGGAAATTGTA
AGCGTTAATATTTTGTTAAAATTCGCGTTAAATTTTTGTTAAATCAGCTCATTTTTTAACCAATAGGCCG
AAATCGGCAAAATCCCTTATAAATCAAAAGAATAGACCGAGATAGGGT
[37 nt withheld, positions 4879-4915]
AAAGAACGTGGACTCCAACGTCAAAGG
[49 nt withheld, positions 4943-4991]
T
[91 nt withheld, positions 4993-5083]
G
[124 nt withheld, positions 5085-5208]
CCATTCGCCATTCAGGCTGCGCAACTGTTGGGAAGGGCGATCGGTGCGGGCCTCTTCGCTATTACGCCAG
CTGGCGAAAGGGGGATGTGCTGCAAGGCGATTAAGTTGGGTAACGCCAGGGTTTTCCCAGTCACGACGTT
GTAAAACGACGGCCAGTGAATTGTAATACGACTCACTATAGGGCGAATTCGAGCTCGCCC
